>Addgene plasmid #23770 | pDONR223-STK32A | depositor partial sequence | sequence record 10878 | Author sequence
ATGGGAGCCAACACTTCAAGAAAACCACCAGTGTTTGATGAAAATGAAGATGTCAACTTTGACCACTTTG
AAATTTTGCGAGCCATTGGGAAAGGCAGTTTTGGGAAGGTCTGCATTGTACAGAAGAATGATACCAAGAA
GATGTACGCAATGAAGTACATGAATAAACAAAAGTGCGTGGAGCGCAATGAAGTGAGAAATGTCTTCAAG
GAACTCCAGATCATGCAGGGTCTGGAGCACCCTTTCCTGGTTAATTTGTGGTATTCCTTCCAAGATGAGG
AAGACATGTTCATGGTGGTGGACCTCCTGCTGGGTGGAGACCTGCGTTATCACCTGCAACAGAACGTCCA
CTTCAAGGAAGAAACAGTGAAGCTCTTCATCTGTGAGCTGGTCATGGCCCTGGACTACCTGCAGAACCAG
CGCATCATTCACAGGGATATGAAGCCTGACAATATTTTACTTGACGAACATGATACCTGGCTCTCCTACA
AGTCCCACTGA
