>Addgene plasmid #23770 | pDONR223-STK32A | addgene partial sequence | sequence record 29591 | 23770 with M13pUc-fwd
GGGCCCAATAATGATTTTATTTTGACTGATAGTGACCTGTTCGTTGCAACAAATTGATGAGCAATGCTTT
TTTATAATGCCAACTTTGTACAAAAAAGTTGGCATGGGAGCCAACACTTCAAGAAAACCACCAGTGTTTG
ATGAAAATGAAGATGTCAACTTTGACCACTTTGAAATTTTGCGAGCCATTGGGAAAGGCAGTTTTGGGAA
GGTCTGCATTGTACAGAAGAATGATACCAAGAAGATGTACGCAATGAAGTACATGAATAAACAAAAGTGC
GTGGAGCGCAATGAAGTGAGAAATGTCTTCAAGGAACTCCAGATCATGCAGGGTCTGGAGCACCCTTTCC
TGGTTAATTTGTGGTATTCCTTCCAAGATGAGGAAGACATGTTCATGGTGGTGGACCTCCTGCTGGGTGG
AGACCTGCGTTATCACCTGCAACAGAACGTCCACTTCAAGGAAGAAACAGTGAAGCTCTTCATCTGTGAG
CTGGTCATGGCCCTGGACTACCTGCAGAACCAGCGCATCATTCACAGGGATATGAAGCCTGACAATATTT
TACTTGACGAACATGATACCTGGCTCTCCTACAAGTCCCACTGCCCAACTTTCTTGTACAAAGTTGGCAT
TATAAGAAAGCATTGCTTATCAATTTGTTGCAACGAACAGGTCACTATCAGTCAAAATAAAATCATTATT
TGCCATCCAGCTGATATCCCCTATAGTGAGTCGTATTACATGGTCATAGCTGTTTCCTGGCAGCTCTGGC
CCGTGTCTCAAATCT
