[The description below was written by a language model from this plasmid's Addgene catalogue record.]
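Description:
pDONR223-STK32A is a Gateway entry clone built in the Invitrogen pDONR223 donor backbone (about 5 kb without insert) and carrying an open reading frame for human STK32A, serine/threonine kinase 32A, also known as YANK1. It is a high-copy bacterial plasmid selected with spectinomycin. It serves purely as a shuttle and storage vector in E. coli, and the record lists no eukaryotic promoter or other mammalian expression elements. No feature table is provided, so the origin of replication and the exact recombination sites flanking the insert are not itemised. In a Gateway clone of this type, the ORF would normally sit between att sites that allow recombinational transfer into destination vectors. M13 forward and reverse primer sites on either side of the insert are used for sequence verification.

The recorded insert is 501 bp. It was cloned by Gateway recombination and deliberately lacks a stop codon. This "open" design means that after transfer into a destination vector the kinase coding sequence reads through into a C-terminal epitope tag and stop codon supplied by that vector. The depositors state that the plasmid should not be transfected directly. They point instead to a companion set of four lentiviral destination vectors (pLX301 to pLX304), obtained separately, for expressing the ORF in mammalian cells. The clone belongs to a collection of kinase ORFs associated with a study of resistance to RAF inhibition through reactivation of the MAP kinase pathway, which is consistent with use in gain-of-function expression screens and follow-up studies of individual kinases.
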