Addgene plasmid #23770: pDONR223-STK32A
Depositing lab: William Hahn & David Root. Depositing organization: Dana-Farber Cancer Institute. Publication: COT drives resistance to RAF inhibition through MAP kinase pathway reactivation. Johannessen CM, Boehm JS, Kim SY, Thomas SR, Wardwell L, Johnson LA, Emery CM, Stransky N, Cogdill AP, Barretina J, Caponigro G, Hieronymus H, Murray RR, Salehi-Ashtiani K, Hill DE, Vidal M, Zhao JJ, Yang X, Alkan O, Kim S, Harris JL, Wilson CJ, Myer VE, Finan PM, Root DE, Roberts TM, Golub T, Flaherty KT, Dummer R, Weber BL, Sellers WR, Schlegel R, Wargo JA, Hahn WC, Garraway LA. Nature. 2010 Dec 16;468(7326):968-72. doi: 10.1038/nature09627 PubMed 21107320.
Backbone
  Vector backbone: pDONR223
  Backbone manufacturer: Invitrogen
  Backbone size w/o insert (bp): 5005
  Vector type: Gateway Donor vector
Growth in bacteria
  Bacterial resistance: Spectinomycin, 50 μg/mL
  Growth temperature: 37°C
  Growth strain: DH5alpha
  Copy number: High Copy
Gene/Insert
  Gene/Insert name: STK32A (alt name: serine/threonine kinase 32A)
  Species: H. sapiens (human)
  Insert size (bp): 501
  Entrez Gene: STK32A (a.k.a. YANK1, MGC22688)
  Cloning method: Gateway Cloning
  Sequencing primers: 5′ M13pUC-fwd; 3′ M13rev
Terms and licenses: Academic/Nonprofit Terms; Industry Terms: Not Available to Industry
Depositor comments: The ORF has no Stop codon. This design enables easy recombination into a destination vector to add an epitope tag of choice and Stop codon to the ORF. Do NOT use this plasmid directly for transfections. A set of 4 custom lentiviral vectors is available ( pLX301 (http://www.addgene.org/25895/) , pLX302 (http://www.addgene.org/25896/) , pLX303 (http://www.addgene.org/25897/) , pLX304 (http://www.addgene.org/25890/) ) to be used to express these ORFs in mammalian cells. These plasmids are not included in the kit and must be ordered separately.
How to cite: pDONR223-STK32A was a gift from William Hahn & David Root (Addgene plasmid # 23770 ; http://n2t.net/addgene:23770 ; RRID:Addgene_23770)
